>Addgene plasmid #48853 | pGGD005 | depositor full sequence | sequence record 71274 | Full Sequence
GACGAAAGGGCCTCGTGATACGCCTATTTTTATAGGTTAATGTCATGATAATAATGGTTTCTTAGACGTC
AGGTGGCACTTTTCGGGGAAATGTGCGCGGAACCCCTATTTGTTTATTTTTCTAAATACATTCAAATATG
TATCCGCTCATGAGACAATAACCCTGATAAATGCTTCAATAATATTGAAAAAGGAAGAGTATGAGTATTC
AACATTTCCGTGTCGCCCTTATTCCCTTTTTTGCGGCATTTTGCCTTCCTGTTTTTGCTCACCCAGAAAC
GCTGGTGAAAGTAAAAGATGCTGAAGATCAGTTGGGTGCACGAGTGGGTTACATCGAACTGGATCTCAAC
AGCGGTAAGATCCTTGAGAGTTTTCGCCCCGAAGAACGTTTTCCAATGATGAGCACTTTTAAAGTTCTGC
TATGTGGCGCGGTATTATCCCGTATTGACGCCGGGCAAGAGCAACTCGGTCGCCGCATACACTATTCTCA
GAATGACTTGGTTGAGTACTCACCAGTCACAGAAAAGCATCTTACGGATGGCATGACAGTAAGAGAATTA
TGCAGTGCTGCCATAACCATGAGTGATAACACTGCGGCCAACTTACTTCTGACAACGATCGGAGGACCGA
AGGAGCTAACCGCTTTTTTGCACAACATGGGGGATCATGTAACTCGCCTTGATCGTTGGGAACCGGAGCT
GAATGAAGCCATACCAAACGACGAGCGTGACACCACGATGCCTGTAGCAATGGCAACAACGTTGCGCAAA
CTATTAACTGGCGAACTACTTACTCTAGCTTCCCGGCAACAATTAATAGACTGGATGGAGGCGGATAAAG
TTGCAGGACCACTTCTGCGCTCGGCCCTTCCGGCTGGCTGGTTTATTGCTGATAAATCTGGAGCCGGTGA
GCGTGGCTCTCGAGGTATCATTGCAGCACTGGGGCCAGATGGTAAGCCCTCCCGTATCGTAGTTATCTAC
ACGACGGGGAGTCAGGCAACTATGGATGAACGAAATAGACAGATCGCTGAGATAGGTGCCTCACTGATTA
AGCATTGGTAACTGTCAGACCAAGTTTACTCATATATACTTTAGATTGATTTAAAACTTCATTTTTAATT
TAAAAGGATCTAGGTGAAGATCCTTTTTGATAATCTCATGACCAAAATCCCTTAACGTGAGTTTTCGTTC
CACTGAGCGTCAGACCCCGTAGAAAAGATCAAAGGATCTTCTTGAGATCCTTTTTTTCTGCGCGTAATCT
GCTGCTTGCAAACAAAAAAACCACCGCTACCAGCGGTGGTTTGTTTGCCGGATCAAGAGCTACCAACTCT
TTTTCCGAAGGTAACTGGCTTCAGCAGAGCGCAGATACCAAATACTGTTCTTCTAGTGTAGCCGTAGTTA
GGCCACCACTTCAAGAACTCTGTAGCACCGCCTACATACCTCGCTCTGCTAATCCTGTTACCAGTGGCTG
CTGCCAGTGGCGATAAGTCGTGTCTTACCGGGTTGGACTCAAGACGATAGTTACCGGATAAGGCGCAGCG
GTCGGGCTGAACGGGGGGTTCGTGCACACAGCCCAGCTTGGAGCGAACGACCTACACCGAACTGAGATAC
CTACAGCGTGAGCTATGAGAAAGCGCCACGCTTCCCGAAGGGAGAAAGGCGGACAGGTATCCGGTAAGCG
GCAGGGTCGGAACAGGAGAGCGCACGAGGGAGCTTCCAGGGGGAAACGCCTGGTATCTTTATAGTCCTGT
CGGGTTTCGCCACCTCTGACTTGAGCGTCGATTTTTGTGATGCTCGTCAGGGGGGCGGAGCCTATGGAAA
AACGCCAGCAACGCGGCCTTTTTACGGTTCCTGGCCTTTTGCTGGCCTTTTGCTCACATGTTCTTTCCTG
CGTTATCCCCTGATTCTGTGGATAACCGTATTACCGCCTTTGAGTGAGCTGATACCGCTCGCCGCAGCCG
AACGACCGAGCGCAGCGAGTCAGTGAGCGAGGAAGCGGAAGAGCGCCCAATACGCAAACCGCCTCTCCCC
GCGCGTTGGCCGATTCATTAATGCAGCTGGCACGACAGGTTTCCCGACTGGAAAGCGGGCAGTGAGCGCA
ACGCAATTAATGTGAGTTAGCTCACTCATTAGGCACCCCAGGCTTTACACTTTATGCTTCCGGCTCGTAT
GTTGTGTGGAATTGTGAGCGGATAACAATTTCACACGAGCTATTTAGGTGACACTATAGAAGTGAAGCTT
GGTCTCATCAGGTGGATCAGGTTCTGGTAGTGGTTCTGGTTCAGGAGGTACCTCTGGATCTGGATCAGGT
TCTGGTAGTGGTTCTGGTTCAGGATCTGCATGCATGGTTTCAAAGGGTGAGGAACTCATCAAAGAAAACA
TGCACATGAAGCTCTACATGGAAGGTACTGTGGATAACCACCATTTCAAGTGCACATCTGAAGGTGAGGG
AAAGCCTTATGAGGGAACTCAGACCATGAGAATCAAGGTTGTGGAAGGTGGACCTCTTCCTTTCGCTTTC
GATATCCTTGCTACCTCATTCCTCTACGGATCTAAGACCTTCATCAACCACACTCAGGGTATCCCTGATT
TCTTCAAGCAATCTTTCCCAGAGGGATTCACTTGGGAGAGAGTTACTACTTACGAGGATGGTGGTGTTCT
CACTGCTACTCAGGATACTTCTCTTCAGGATGGATGCCTCATCTACAACGTGAAGATCAGAGGTGTGAAC
TTCACCTCTAACGGACCTGTGATGCAGAAAAAGACTCTTGGATGGGAGGCTTTCACTGAGACACTTTATC
CTGCTGATGGTGGACTTGAGGGTAGAAACGATATGGCTCTTAAGCTCGTTGGAGGATCTCACCTTATCGC
TAACATCAAGACCACCTACAGGTCTAAGAAGCCTGCTAAGAACCTTAAGATGCCTGGTGTGTACTATGTG
GATTACAGGCTTGAGAGGATCAAAGAGGCTAACAACGAGACTTACGTTGAGCAGCATGAAGTTGCTGTTG
CTAGATATGCTGGACTTGGAGGTGGACTTAATGGAATGGATGAACTTTACAAGTAGCTGCTGAGACCGAA
TTCTCGCCCTATAGTGAGTCGTATTACCTGGCCGTCGTTTTACAACGTCGTGACTGGGAAAACCCTGGCG
TTACCCAACTTAATCGCCTTGCAGCACATCCCCCTTTCGCCAGCTGGCGTAATAGCGAAGAGGCCCGCAC
CGATCGCCCTTCCCAACAGTTGCGCAGCCTGAATGGCGAATGGCGCCTGATGCGGTATTTTCTCCTTACG
CATCTGTGCGGTATTTCACACCGCATATGGTGCACTCTCAGTACAATCTGCTCTGATGCCGCATAGTTAA
GCCAGCCCCGACACCCGCCAACACCCGCTGACGCGCCCTGACGGGCTTGTCTGCTCCCGGCATCCGCTTA
CAGACAAGCTGTGACCGTCTCCGGGAGCTGCATGTGTCAGAGGTTTTCACCGTCATCACCGAAACGCGCG
A
Features (pLannotate 1.2.2; 13 found; start..end, strand, type, name):
     96..200     +  promoter       AmpR promoter: bla
    201..1061    +  CDS            AmpR: β-lactamase; bla; confers resistance to ampicillin, carbenicillin, and related antibiotics
   1232..1820    +  rep_origin     ori: high-copy-number ColE1/pMB1/pBR322/pUC origin of replication
   2003..2095    +  CDS            lacI (fragment): lac repressor; lacI; The lac repressor binds to the lac operator to inhibit transcription in E. coli. This inhibition can be relieved by adding lactose or isopropyl-β-D-thiogalactopyranoside (IPTG).
   2108..2129    +  protein_bind   CAP binding site: CAP binding activates transcription in the presence of cAMP. E. coli catabolite activator protein
   2144..2174    +  promoter       lac promoter: promoter for the E. coli lac operon
   2182..2198    +  protein_bind   lac operator: The lac repressor binds to the lac operator to inhibit transcription in E. coli. This inhibition can be relieved by adding lactose or isopropyl-β-D-thiogalactopyranoside (IPTG). lac repressor encoded by lacI
   2212..2230    +  promoter       SP6 promoter: promoter for bacteriophage SP6 RNA polymerase
   2344..3042    +  CDS            mTagBFP2: mTagBFP2 is a basic (constitutively fluorescent) blue fluorescent protein published in 2011, derived from Entacmaea quadricolor. It is reported to be a very rapidly-maturing monomer with very low acid sensitivity.
   3088..3106    -  promoter       T7 promoter: promoter for bacteriophage T7 RNA polymerase
   3108..3260    +  CDS            lacZα (fragment): LacZα fragment of β-galactosidase; lacZ fragment
   3266..3365    -  misc_feature   bom (fragment): basis of mobility region from pBR322
   3467..1       -  CDS            rop (fragment) (across the origin): Rop protein, which maintains plasmids at low copy number; rop
