[The description below was written by a language model from this plasmid's Addgene catalogue record and pLannotate feature annotations shown in this document.]
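Description:
pGGD005 is an entry module of the GreenGate system, a Golden Gate-based modular cloning toolkit for building plant transformation constructs. It is a small (about 3.5 kb) pUC19-derived plasmid maintained in E. coli at high copy through the ColE1/pUC-type origin and selected with ampicillin via the bla gene and its native promoter. The feature table also picks up residual backbone elements: a lacI fragment, the CAP binding site, lac promoter and operator, a lacZα fragment, and short bom and rop remnants. None of these plays a role in the module's function. SP6 and T7 promoter sequences flank the insert region and probably serve mainly as convenient sequencing primer sites, although the record does not say so.

The payload is a synthetic linker:BFP cassette of roughly 815 bp, bracketed on each side by a BsaI recognition site. The annotation identifies the fluorescent protein as mTagBFP2, a monomeric, rapidly maturing blue fluorescent protein derived from Entacmaea quadricolor. The stretch between the upstream BsaI site and the start of the fluorophore coding sequence corresponds to the linker. Because BsaI is a type IIS enzyme that cuts outside its recognition site, digestion releases the module with defined overhangs that fix its position and orientation in a one-pot assembly. In this case it occupies the C-terminal tag slot, directly downstream of a coding sequence module. The plasmid carries no plant promoter or terminator of its own. Those parts, along with the gene of interest and the plant resistance cassette, come from other GreenGate modules and are combined in a destination vector. pGGD005 is therefore used to add a C-terminal blue fluorescent fusion tag to a protein of interest for expression in transgenic plants.
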