Addgene plasmid #48853: pGGD005
Purpose: Provides linker:BFP as GreenGate C-terminal tag module.
Depositing lab: Jan Lohmann. Depositing organization: Universitaet Heidelberg. Publication: GreenGate - A Novel, Versatile, and Efficient Cloning System for Plant Transgenesis. Lampropoulos A, Sutikovic Z, Wenzl C, Maegele I, Lohmann JU, Forner J. PLoS One. 2013 Dec 20;8(12):e83043. doi: 10.1371/journal.pone.0083043. PubMed 24376629.
Backbone
  Vector backbone: pUC19
  Backbone size w/o insert (bp): 2686
  Vector type: Golden Gate compatible cloning vector
Growth in bacteria
  Bacterial resistance: Ampicillin, 100 μg/mL
  Growth temperature: 37°C
  Growth strain: DH5alpha
  Copy number: High Copy
Gene/Insert
  Gene/Insert name: Linker:BFP
  Species: Synthetic
  Insert size (bp): 815
  Cloning method: Unknown
Terms and licenses: Academic/Nonprofit Terms; Industry Terms: Not Available to Industry
Depositor comments: This plasmid is designed for Golden Gate cloning using the BsaI enzyme. Plasmid Features (listed as bp in full plasmid sequence): BsaI site #1 = 2241-2251bp linker-BFP = 2252-3066bp BsaI site #2 = 3067-3077bp
How to cite: pGGD005 was a gift from Jan Lohmann (Addgene plasmid # 48853 ; http://n2t.net/addgene:48853 ; RRID:Addgene_48853)
