>Addgene plasmid #48853 | pGGD005 | depositor partial sequence | sequence record 71275 | Linker:BFP
GTGGATCAGGTTCTGGTAGTGGTTCTGGTTCAGGAGGTACCTCTGGATCTGGATCAGGTTCTGGTAGTGG
TTCTGGTTCAGGATCTGCATGCATGGTTTCAAAGGGTGAGGAACTCATCAAAGAAAACATGCACATGAAG
CTCTACATGGAAGGTACTGTGGATAACCACCATTTCAAGTGCACATCTGAAGGTGAGGGAAAGCCTTATG
AGGGAACTCAGACCATGAGAATCAAGGTTGTGGAAGGTGGACCTCTTCCTTTCGCTTTCGATATCCTTGC
TACCTCATTCCTCTACGGATCTAAGACCTTCATCAACCACACTCAGGGTATCCCTGATTTCTTCAAGCAA
TCTTTCCCAGAGGGATTCACTTGGGAGAGAGTTACTACTTACGAGGATGGTGGTGTTCTCACTGCTACTC
AGGATACTTCTCTTCAGGATGGATGCCTCATCTACAACGTGAAGATCAGAGGTGTGAACTTCACCTCTAA
CGGACCTGTGATGCAGAAAAAGACTCTTGGATGGGAGGCTTTCACTGAGACACTTTATCCTGCTGATGGT
GGACTTGAGGGTAGAAACGATATGGCTCTTAAGCTCGTTGGAGGATCTCACCTTATCGCTAACATCAAGA
CCACCTACAGGTCTAAGAAGCCTGCTAAGAACCTTAAGATGCCTGGTGTGTACTATGTGGATTACAGGCT
TGAGAGGATCAAAGAGGCTAACAACGAGACTTACGTTGAGCAGCATGAAGTTGCTGTTGCTAGATATGCT
GGACTTGGAGGTGGACTTAATGGAATGGATGAACTTTACAAGTAG
