>Addgene plasmid #48853 | pGGD005 | addgene partial sequence | sequence record 72461 | Lac-promoter 5'-CACTTTATGCTTCCGGCTCG-3'
CACGAGCTATTTAGGTGACACTATAGAAGTGAAGCTTGGTCTCATCAGGTGGATCAGGTTCTGGTAGTGG
TTCTGGTTCAGGAGGTACCTCTGGATCTGGATCAGGTTCTGGTAGTGGTTCTGGTTCAGGATCTGCATGC
ATGGTTTCAAAGGGTGAGGAACTCATCAAAGAAAACATGCACATGAAGCTCTACATGGAAGGTACTGTGG
ATAACCACCATTTCAAGTGCACATCTGAAGGTGAGGGAAAGCCTTATGAGGGAACTCAGACCATGAGAAT
CAAGGTTGTGGAAGGTGGACCTCTTCCTTTCGCTTTCGATATCCTTGCTACCTCATTCCTCTACGGATCT
AAGACCTTCATCAACCACACTCAGGGTATCCCTGATTTCTTCAAGCAATCTTTCCCAGAGGGATTCACTT
GGGAGAGAGTTACTACTTACGAGGATGGTGGTGTTCTCACTGCTACTCAGGATACTTCTCTTCAGGATGG
ATGCCTCATCTACAACGTGAAGATCAGAGGTGTGAACTTCACCTCTAACGGACCTGTGATGCAGAAAAAG
ACTCTTGGATGGGAGGCTTTCACTGAGACACTTTATCCTGCTGATGGTGGACTTGAGGGTAGAAACGATA
TGGCTCTTAAGCTCGTTGGAGGATCTCACCTTATCGCTAACATCAAGACCACCTACAGGTCTAAGAAGCC
TGCTAAGAACCTTAAGATGCCTGGTGTGTACTATGTGGATTACAGGCTTGAGAGGATCAAAGAGGCTAAC
AACGAGACTTACGTTGAGCAGCATGAAGTTGCTGTTGCTAGATATGCTGGACTTGGAGGTGGACTTAATG
GAATGGATGAACTTTACAAGTAGCTGCTGAGACCGAATTCTCGCCCTATAGTGAGTCGTATTACCTGGCC
GTCGTTTTACAACGTCGTGACTGG
