>Addgene plasmid #48853 | pGGD005 | addgene partial sequence | sequence record 72538 | M13pUC-Fwd 5'-CCCAGTCACGACGTTGTAAAACG-3'
TATAGGGCGAGAATTCGGTCTCAGCAGCTACTTGTAAAGTTCATCCATTCCATTAAGTCCACCTCCAAGT
CCAGCATATCTAGCAACAGCAACTTCATGCTGCTCAACGTAAGTCTCGTTGTTAGCCTCTTTGATCCTCT
CAAGCCTGTAATCCACATAGTACACACCAGGCATCTTAAGGTTCTTAGCAGGCTTCTTAGACCTGTAGGT
GGTCTTGATGTTAGCGATAAGGTGAGATCCTCCAACGAGCTTAAGAGCCATATCGTTTCTACCCTCAAGT
CCACCATCAGCAGGATAAAGTGTCTCAGTGAAAGCCTCCCATCCAAGAGTCTTTTTCTGCATCACAGGTC
CGTTAGAGGTGAAGTTCACACCTCTGATCTTCACGTTGTAGATGAGGCATCCATCCTGAAGAGAAGTATC
CTGAGTAGCAGTGAGAACACCACCATCCTCGTAAGTAGTAACTCTCTCCCAAGTGAATCCCTCTGGGAAA
GATTGCTTGAAGAAATCAGGGATACCCTGAGTGTGGTTGATGAAGGTCTTAGATCCGTAGAGGAATGAGG
TAGCAAGGATATCGAAAGCGAAAGGAAGAGGTCCACCTTCCACAACCTTGATTCTCATGGTCTGAGTTCC
CTCATAAGGCTTTCCCTCACCTTCAGATGTGCACTTGAAATGGTGGTTATCCACAGTACCTTCCATGTAG
AGCTTCATGTGCATGTTTTCTTTGATGAGTTCCTCACCCTTTGAAACCATGCATGCAGATCCTGAACCAG
AACCACTACCAGAACCTGATCCAGATCCAGAGGTACCTCCTGAACCAGAACCACTACCAGAACCTGATCC
ACCTGATGAGACCAAGCTTCACTTCTATAGTGTCACCTAAATAGCTCGTGTGAAATTGTTATCCGCTCAC
AATTCCACACA
